Addgene plasmid #68820: pmCherryC2-Gephyrin P1
Purpose: mCherry tagged Geph for mammalian expression
Depositing lab: Shiva Tyagarajan. Depositing organization: University of Zurich. Publication: Regulation of GABAergic synapse formation and plasticity by GSK3beta-dependent phosphorylation of gephyrin. Tyagarajan SK, Ghosh H, Yevenes GE, Nikonenko I, Ebeling C, Schwerdel C, Sidler C, Zeilhofer HU, Gerrits B, Muller D, Fritschy JM. Proc Natl Acad Sci U S A. 2011 Jan 4;108(1):379-84. doi: 10.1073/pnas.1011824108. Epub 2010 Dec 20. PubMed 21173228.
Backbone
  Vector backbone: pEGFP C2
  Backbone manufacturer: Clontech
  Backbone size w/o insert (bp): 4700
  Vector type: Mammalian Expression
  Selectable markers: Neomycin (select with G418)
Growth in bacteria
  Bacterial resistance: Kanamycin, 50 μg/mL
  Growth temperature: 37°C
  Growth strain: DH5alpha
  Copy number: High Copy
Gene/Insert
  Gene/Insert name: Gephyrin (alt name: GPHN)
  Species: R. norvegicus (rat)
  Insert size (bp): 2200
  Mutation: silent mutations on internal EcoRI site. Gephyrin D566N (see depositor comment below)
  GenBank ID: NM022865.3
  Entrez Gene: Gphn (a.k.a. Geph)
  Promoter: CMV
  Tag / fusion protein: mCherry (N terminal on backbone)
  Cloning method: Restriction Enzyme; 5′ cloning site EcoRI (not destroyed); 3′ cloning site KpnI (not destroyed)
  Sequencing primers: 5′ EGFP-C
Terms and licenses: Academic/Nonprofit Terms; Industry Terms: Not Available to Industry
Depositor comments: EGFP was removed using NheI and XhoI. mCherry was amplified and inserted using NheI and XhoI sites. Gephyrin D566N mutation is a polymorphism and is not a concern for plasmid function.
How to cite: pmCherryC2-Gephyrin P1 was a gift from Shiva Tyagarajan (Addgene plasmid # 68820 ; http://n2t.net/addgene:68820 ; RRID:Addgene_68820)
