[The description below was written by a language model from this plasmid's Addgene catalogue record and pLannotate feature annotations shown in this document.]
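Description:
pmCherryC2-Gephyrin P1 is a mammalian expression plasmid of about 6.9 kb built on the Clontech pEGFP-C2 backbone. The EGFP coding sequence was excised with NheI and XhoI and replaced by an amplified mCherry fragment. It is maintained in E. coli through a high-copy ColE1/pUC-type origin and also carries an f1 phage origin. A single NeoR/KanR (Tn5 aminoglycoside phosphotransferase) cassette serves both hosts. A bacterial bla-type promoter drives it for kanamycin selection in bacteria, while the SV40 enhancer/early promoter and HSV TK polyadenylation signal allow G418 selection of transfected mammalian cells. The short large T antigen, ble and bGH poly(A) fragments in the feature table are likely partial matches to backbone sequence rather than functional elements.

The payload is a fusion gene driven by the human CMV immediate early enhancer and promoter and terminated by the SV40 poly(A) signal. mCherry, a monomeric red fluorescent protein, sits at the N-terminus and is joined through a short stretch of multiple cloning site to rat gephyrin (Gphn, roughly 2.2 kb), which was cloned between EcoRI and KpnI sites that both remain intact. The automated annotation labels this reading frame by its match to human GPHN, but the catalogue entry gives the species as rat. An internal EcoRI site in the insert was removed with silent mutations. The sequence also carries a D566N substitution, which the depositor describes as a polymorphism that does not affect function. The stated purpose is expression of mCherry-tagged gephyrin in mammalian cells. The associated publication concerns gephyrin phosphorylation in GABAergic synapse formation and plasticity, so the plasmid is suited to visualising red-labelled gephyrin in that context.
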