Features (pLannotate 1.2.2; 16 found; start..end, strand, type, name):
     61..364     +  enhancer       CMV enhancer: human cytomegalovirus immediate early enhancer
    365..568     +  promoter       CMV promoter: human cytomegalovirus (CMV) immediate early promoter
    597..1304    +  CDS            mCherry: mCherry is a basic (constitutively fluorescent) red fluorescent protein published in 2004, derived from Discosoma sp.. It is reported to be a very rapidly-maturing monomer with low acid sensitivity.
   1311..1334    +  misc_feature   MCS (fragment): multiple cloning site
   1335..3542    +  CDS            GPHN: GEPH_HUMAN - Also known as GPH, KIAA1385. Experimental evidence at protein level: Swiss-Prot protein existence level 1. Has also a catalytic activity and catalyzes two steps in the biosynthesis of the molybdenum cofactor. In the first step, molybdopterin is adenylated. Subsequently, molybdate is inserted into adenylated molybdopterin and AMP is released. From Homo sapiens (Human).
   3547..3572    +  misc_feature   MCS (fragment): multiple cloning site
   3589..3673    +  CDS            large T antigen (fragment): large T antigen from SV40 (simian virus 40)
   3696..3817    +  polyA_signal   SV40 poly(A) signal: SV40 polyadenylation signal
   3851..4279    -  rep_origin     f1 ori (sequence partly withheld): f1 bacteriophage origin of replication; arrow indicates direction of (+) strand synthesis
   4306..4410    +  promoter       AmpR promoter: bla
   4412..4769    +  promoter       SV40 promoter: SV40 enhancer and early promoter
   4804..5598    +  CDS            NeoR/KanR: aminoglycoside phosphotransferase from Tn5; aph(3')-II (or nptII); confers resistance to neomycin, kanamycin, and G418 (Geneticin®)
   5619..5771    +  CDS            ble (fragment): BLE_KLEPN - Experimental evidence at protein level: Swiss-Prot protein existence level 1. Binding protein with a strong affinity to the bleomycin family of antibiotics. Binds to CL990; an antimitotic-antibiotic compound. From Klebsiella pneumoniae.
   5830..5877    +  polyA_signal   HSV TK poly(A) signal: herpes simplex virus thymidine kinase polyadenylation signal (Cole and Stacy, 1985)
   5968..5984    -  polyA_signal   bGH poly(A) signal (fragment): bovine growth hormone polyadenylation signal
   6206..6794    +  rep_origin     ori: high-copy-number ColE1/pMB1/pBR322/pUC origin of replication
>Addgene plasmid #68820 | pmCherryC2-Gephyrin P1 | addgene full sequence | sequence record 417807 | Addgene NGS Result
TAGTTATTAATAGTAATCAATTACGGGGTCATTAGTTCATAGCCCATATATGGAGTTCCGCGTTACATAA
CTTACGGTAAATGGCCCGCCTGGCTGACCGCCCAACGACCCCCGCCCATTGACGTCAATAATGACGTATG
TTCCCATAGTAACGCCAATAGGGACTTTCCATTGACGTCAATGGGTGGAGTATTTACGGTAAACTGCCCA
CTTGGCAGTACATCAAGTGTATCATATGCCAAGTACGCCCCCTATTGACGTCAATGACGGTAAATGGCCC
GCCTGGCATTATGCCCAGTACATGACCTTATGGGACTTTCCTACTTGGCAGTACATCTACGTATTAGTCA
TCGCTATTACCATGGTGATGCGGTTTTGGCAGTACATCAATGGGCGTGGATAGCGGTTTGACTCACGGGG
ATTTCCAAGTCTCCACCCCATTGACGTCAATGGGAGTTTGTTTTGGCACCAAAATCAACGGGACTTTCCA
AAATGTCGTAACAACTCCGCCCCATTGACGCAAATGGGCGGTAGGCGTGTACGGTGGGAGGTCTATATAA
GCAGAGCTGGTTTAGTGAACCGTCAGATCCGCTAGCATGGTGAGCAAGGGCGAGGAGGATAACATGGCCA
TCATCAAGGAGTTCATGCGCTTCAAGGTGCACATGGAGGGCTCCGTGAACGGCCACGAGTTCGAGATCGA
GGGCGAGGGCGAGGGCCGCCCCTACGAGGGCACCCAGACCGCCAAGCTGAAGGTGACCAAGGGTGGCCCC
CTGCCCTTCGCCTGGGACATCCTGTCCCCTCAGTTCATGTACGGCTCCAAGGCCTACGTGAAGCACCCCG
CCGACATCCCCGACTACTTGAAGCTGTCCTTCCCCGAGGGCTTCAAGTGGGAGCGCGTGATGAACTTCGA
GGACGGCGGCGTGGTGACCGTGACCCAGGACTCCTCCCTGCAGGACGGCGAGTTCATCTACAAGGTGAAG
CTGCGCGGCACCAACTTCCCCTCCGACGGCCCCGTAATGCAGAAGAAGACCATGGGCTGGGAGGCCTCCT
CCGAGCGGATGTACCCCGAGGACGGCGCCCTGAAGGGCGAGATCAAGCAGAGGCTGAAGCTGAAGGACGG
CGGCCACTACGACGCTGAGGTCAAGACCACCTACAAGGCCAAGAAGCCCGTGCAGCTGCCCGGCGCCTAC
AACGTCAACATCAAGTTGGACATCACCTCCCACAACGAGGACTACACCATCGTGGAACAGTACGAACGCG
CCGAGGGCCGCCACTCCACCGGCGGCATGGACGAGCTGTACAAGGGCGCTATCTCGAGCTCAAGCTTCGA
ATTCATGGCGACCGAGGGAATGATCCTCACAAACCACGACCATCAAATCCGTGTCGGAGTCCTCACAGTG
AGTGATAGCTGCTTCAGGAATCTTGCAGAAGACCGCAGTGGGATAAATCTAAAAGATCTCGTCCAGGATC
CTTCTTTGTTGGGTGGGACTATATCAGCATACAAGATAGTACCAGATGAAATAGAAGAAATCAAGGAAAC
ACTCATAGACTGGTGTGATGAGAAGGAACTTAATTTGATATTAACAACTGGCGGAACAGGGTTTGCACCA
CGAGATGTCACTCCAGAGGCCACAAAAGAAGTAATAGAACGGGAAGCGCCAGGGATGGCCCTGGCAATGC
TGATGGGATCACTTAATGTTACACCTCTGGGCATGCTCTCTAGACCAGTGTGTGGAATAAGAGGGAAAAC
TCTGATAATTAACCTGCCTGGTAGCAAGAAAGGATCTCAGGAATGCTTTCAGTTCATACTGCCAGCTCTA
CCTCATGCCATTGACCTTTTACGTGATGCCATTGTAAAAGTAAAGGAGGTGCATGATGAACTTGAAGATT
TACCTTCCCCACCACCTCCTCTTTCTCCACCTCCTACAACTAGCCCACATAAGCAGACAGAAGACAAAGG
AGTTCAGTGTGAAGAGGAGGAAGAAGAAAAGAAAGACAGTGGCGTAGCTTCGACAGAAGATAGTTCCTCA
TCACATATTACTGCAGCAGCTCTTGCTGCAAAGATTCCAGACTCCATCATTTCTCGTGGCGTTCAGGTGC
TCCCACGAGACACAGCCTCCCTTAGCACTACTCCTTCAGAGTCGCCCCGTGCCCAGGCTACATCTCGCCT
CTCTACAGCTTCTTGTCCAACACCAAAAGTCCAGTCCAGGTGCAGCAGCAAGGAGAACATTCTAAGAGCC
AGTCACAGTGCTGTAGATATCACCAAGGTGGCTAGAAGACATCGCATGTCTCCTTTTCCTCTGACGTCTA
TGGACAAAGCCTTCATTACAGTTCTGGAGATGACTCCGGTGCTTGGTACAGAAATCATCAATTACCGAGA
TGGAATGGGGCGAGTCCTTGCTCAAGATGTGTATGCAAAAGACAACCTACCCCCATTCCCAGCATCAGTA
AAAGATGGCTATGCTGTTCGAGCTGCTGATGGTCCAGGAGATCGTTTCATCATTGGGGAATCCCAAGCTG
GTGAACAGCCAACTCAGACAGTAATGCCCGGACAAGTGATGCGGGTTACAACAGGTGCTCCAATCCCCTG
CGGTGCTGATGCAGTAGTGCAAGTTGAAGATACTGAACTCATCAGGGAATCAGATGATGGTACTGAAGAA
CTTGAAGTGCGCATTCTGGTGCAAGCTCGGCCAGGCCAAGACATCAGACCCATCGGCCACGACATTAAAA
GAGGGGAGTGTGTTTTGGCAAAAGGAACCCATATGGGCCCTTCAGAAATTGGTCTCCTTGCAACTGTAGG
TGTCACAGAAGTTGAAGTTAATAAGTTTCCAGTGGTTGCCGTTATGTCAACAGGGAATGAGCTACTAAAT
CCTGAAGATGACCTCTTACCAGGAAAGATTCGGGACAGCAATCGATCAACACTTCTAGCAACAATTCAGG
AACATGGTTACCCAACAATCAACTTGGGAATTGTAGGAGACAACCCAGATGACTTACTCAATGCCTTGAA
TGAGGGTATCAGCCGTGCTAATGTCATCATCACGTCAGGAGGTGTATCCATGGGGGAAAAGGACTATCTC
AAGCAGGTGCTGGACATCGATCTTCATGCTCAGATCCATTTTGGCAGGGTTTTTATGAAGCCAGGCTTGC
CAACAACATTTGCAACTTTGGATATTGATGGTGTAAGAAAAATTATTTTTGCACTACCAGGGAATCCTGT
ATCAGCTGTGGTCACCTGCAACCTCTTTGTTGTACCCGCACTGAGAAAAATGCAGGGTATCTTGGATCCT
CGGCCAACCATCATCAAAGCTAGGTTATCATGTGACGTAAAGCTGGACCCTCGCCCAGAATACCACCGGT
GTATACTGACTTGGCATCACCAAGAACCACTGCCCTGGGCCCAGAGTACAGGTAATCAGATGAGCAGCCG
TCTGATGAGCATGCGCAGTGCCAATGGATTGCTGATGCTACCTCCAAAGACAGAGCAGTATGTGGAACTT
CACAAAGGCGAGGTGGTGGACGTCATGGTCATCGGACGGCTATGACTCGACGGTACCGCGGGCCCGGGAT
CCACCGGATCTAGATAACTGATCATAATCAGCCATACCACATTTGTAGAGGTTTTACTTGCTTTAAAAAA
CCTCCCACACCTCCCCCTGAACCTGAAACATAAAATGAATGCAATTGTTGTTGTTAACTTGTTTATTGCA
GCTTATAATGGTTACAAATAAAGCAATAGCATCACAAATTTCACAAATAAAGCATTTTTTTCACTGCATT
CTAGTTGTGGTTTGTCCAAACTCATCAATGTATCTTAACGCGTAAATTGTAAGCGTTAATATTTTGTTAA
AATTCGCGTTAAATTTTTGTTAAATCAGCTCATTTTTTAACCAATAGGCCGAAATCGGCAAAATCCCTTA
TAAATCAAAAGAATAGACCGAGATAGGGT
[37 nt withheld, positions 3950-3986]
AAAGAACGTGGACTCCAACGTCAAAGG
[49 nt withheld, positions 4014-4062]
T
[91 nt withheld, positions 4064-4154]
G
[124 nt withheld, positions 4156-4279]
CAGGTGGCACTTTTCGGGGAAATGTGCGCGGAACCCCTATTTGTTTATTTTTCTAAATACATTCAAATAT
GTATCCGCTCATGAGACAATAACCCTGATAAATGCTTCAATAATATTGAAAAAGGAAGAGTCCTGAGGCG
GAAAGAACCAGCTGTGGAATGTGTGTCAGTTAGGGTGTGGAAAGTCCCCAGGCTCCCCAGCAGGCAGAAG
TATGCAAAGCATGCATCTCAATTAGTCAGCAACCAGGTGTGGAAAGTCCCCAGGCTCCCCAGCAGGCAGA
AGTATGCAAAGCATGCATCTCAATTAGTCAGCAACCATAGTCCCGCCCCTAACTCCGCCCATCCCGCCCC
TAACTCCGCCCAGTTCCGCCCATTCTCCGCCCCATGGCTGACTAATTTTTTTTATTTATGCAGAGGCCGA
GGCCGCCTCGGCCTCTGAGCTATTCCAGAAGTAGTGAGGAGGCTTTTTTGGAGGCCTAGGCTTTTGCAAA
GATCGATCAAGAGACAGGATGAGGATCGTTTCGCATGATTGAACAAGATGGATTGCACGCAGGTTCTCCG
GCCGCTTGGGTGGAGAGGCTATTCGGCTATGACTGGGCACAACAGACAATCGGCTGCTCTGATGCCGCCG
TGTTCCGGCTGTCAGCGCAGGGGCGCCCGGTTCTTTTTGTCAAGACCGACCTGTCCGGTGCCCTGAATGA
ACTGCAAGACGAGGCAGCGCGGCTATCGTGGCTGGCCACGACGGGCGTTCCTTGCGCAGCTGTGCTCGAC
GTTGTCACTGAAGCGGGAAGGGACTGGCTGCTATTGGGCGAAGTGCCGGGGCAGGATCTCCTGTCATCTC
ACCTTGCTCCTGCCGAGAAAGTATCCATCATGGCTGATGCAATGCGGCGGCTGCATACGCTTGATCCGGC
TACCTGCCCATTCGACCACCAAGCGAAACATCGCATCGAGCGAGCACGTACTCGGATGGAAGCCGGTCTT
GTCGATCAGGATGATCTGGACGAAGAGCATCAGGGGCTCGCGCCAGCCGAACTGTTCGCCAGGCTCAAGG
CGAGCATGCCCGACGGCGAGGATCTCGTCGTGACCCATGGCGATGCCTGCTTGCCGAATATCATGGTGGA
AAATGGCCGCTTTTCTGGATTCATCGACTGTGGCCGGCTGGGTGTGGCGGACCGCTATCAGGACATAGCG
TTGGCTACCCGTGATATTGCTGAAGAGCTTGGCGGCGAATGGGCTGACCGCTTCCTCGTGCTTTACGGTA
TCGCCGCTCCCGATTCGCAGCGCATCGCCTTCTATCGCCTTCTTGACGAGTTCTTCTGAGCGGGACTCTG
GGGTTCGAAATGACCGACCAAGCGACGCCCAACCTGCCATCACGAGATTTCGATTCCACCGCCGCCTTCT
ATGAAAGGTTGGGCTTCGGAATCGTTTTCCGGGACGCCGGCTGGATGATCCTCCAGCGCGGGGATCTCAT
GCTGGAGTTCTTCGCCCACCCTAGGGGGAGGCTAACTGAAACACGGAAGGAGACAATACCGGAAGGAACC
CGCGCTATGACGGCAATAAAAAGACAGAATAAAACGCACGGTGTTGGGTCGTTTGTTCATAAACGCGGGG
TTCGGTCCCAGGGCTGGCACTCTGTCGATACCCCACCGAGACCCCATTGGGGCCAATACGCCCGCGTTTC
TTCCTTTTCCCCACCCCACCCCCCAAGTTCGGGTGAAGGCCCAGGGCTCGCAGCCAACGTCGGGGCGGCA
GGCCCTGCCATAGCCTCAGGTTACTCATATATACTTTAGATTGATTTAAAACTTCATTTTTAATTTAAAA
GGATCTAGGTGAAGATCCTTTTTGATAATCTCATGACCAAAATCCCTTAACGTGAGTTTTCGTTCCACTG
AGCGTCAGACCCCGTAGAAAAGATCAAAGGATCTTCTTGAGATCCTTTTTTTCTGCGCGTAATCTGCTGC
TTGCAAACAAAAAAACCACCGCTACCAGCGGTGGTTTGTTTGCCGGATCAAGAGCTACCAACTCTTTTTC
CGAAGGTAACTGGCTTCAGCAGAGCGCAGATACCAAATACTGTTCTTCTAGTGTAGCCGTAGTTAGGCCA
CCACTTCAAGAACTCTGTAGCACCGCCTACATACCTCGCTCTGCTAATCCTGTTACCAGTGGCTGCTGCC
AGTGGCGATAAGTCGTGTCTTACCGGGTTGGACTCAAGACGATAGTTACCGGATAAGGCGCAGCGGTCGG
GCTGAACGGGGGGTTCGTGCACACAGCCCAGCTTGGAGCGAACGACCTACACCGAACTGAGATACCTACA
GCGTGAGCTATGAGAAAGCGCCACGCTTCCCGAAGGGAGAAAGGCGGACAGGTATCCGGTAAGCGGCAGG
GTCGGAACAGGAGAGCGCACGAGGGAGCTTCCAGGGGGAAACGCCTGGTATCTTTATAGTCCTGTCGGGT
TTCGCCACCTCTGACTTGAGCGTCGATTTTTGTGATGCTCGTCAGGGGGGCGGAGCCTATGGAAAAACGC
CAGCAACGCGGCCTTTTTACGGTTCCTGGCCTTTTGCTGGCCTTTTGCTCACATGTTCTTTCCTGCGTTA
TCCCCTGATTCTGTGGATAACCGTATTACCGCCATGCAT
