>Addgene plasmid #68820 | pmCherryC2-Gephyrin P1 | addgene partial sequence | sequence record 122333 | CMV-F 5'-CGCAAATGGGCGGTAGGCGTG-3'
GTGAACCGTCAGATCCGCTAGCATGGTGAGCAAGGGCGAGGAGGATAACATGGCCATCATCAAGGAGTTC
ATGCGCTTCAAGGTGCACATGGAGGGCTCCGTGAACGGCCACGAGTTCGAGATCGAGGGCGAGGGCGAGG
GCCGCCCCTACGAGGGCACCCAGACCGCCAAGCTGAAGGTGACCAAGGGTGGCCCCCTGCCCTTCGCCTG
GGACATCCTGTCCCCTCAGTTCATGTACGGCTCCAAGGCCTACGTGAAGCACCCCGCCGACATCCCCGAC
TACTTGAAGCTGTCCTTCCCCGAGGGCTTCAAGTGGGAGCGCGTGATGAACTTCGAGGACGGCGGCGTGG
TGACCGTGACCCAGGACTCCTCCCTGCAGGACGGCGAGTTCATCTACAAGGTGAAGCTGCGCGGCACCAA
CTTCCCCTCCGACGGCCCCGTAATGCAGAAGAAGACCATGGGCTGGGAGGCCTCCTCCGAGCGGATGTAC
CCCGAGGACGGCGCCCTGAAGGGCGAGATCAAGCAGAGGCTGAAGCTGAAGGACGGCGGCCACTACGACG
CTGAGGTCAAGACCACCTACAAGGCCAAGAAGCCCGTGCAGCTGCCCGGCGCCTACAACGTCAACATCAA
GTTGGACATCACCTCCCACAACGAGGACTACACCATCGTGGAACAGTACGAACGCGCCGAGGGCCGCCAC
TCCACCGGCGGCATGGACGAGCTGTACAAGGGCGCTATCTCGAGCTCAAGCTTCGAATTCATGGCGACCG
AGGGAATGATCCTCACAAACCACGACCATCAAATCCGTGTCGGAGTCCTCACAGTGAGTGATAGCTGCTT
CAGGAATCTTGCA
