>Addgene plasmid #68820 | pmCherryC2-Gephyrin P1 | addgene partial sequence | sequence record 122644 | SV40pA-R 5'-GAAATTTGTGATGCTATTGC-3'
ACAACAACAATTGCATTCATTTTATGTTTCAGGTTCAGGGGGAGGTGTGGGAGGTTTTTTAAAGCAAGTA
AAACCTCTACAAATGTGGTATGGCTGATTATGATCAGTTATCTAGATCCGGTGGATCCCGGGCCCGCGGT
ACCGTCGAGTCATAGCCGTCCGATGACCATGACGTCCACCACCTCGCCTTTGTGAAGTTCCACATACTGC
TCTGTCTTTGGAGGTAGCATCAGCAATCCATTGGCACTGCGCATGCTCATCAGACGGCTGCTCATCTGAT
TACCTGTACTCTGGGCCCAGGGCAGTGGTTCTTGGTGATGCCAAGTCAGTATACACCGGTGGTATTCTGG
GCGAGGGTCCAGCTTTACGTCACATGATAACCTAGCTTTGATGATGGTTGGCCGAGGATCCAAGATACCC
TGCATTTTTCTCAGTGCGGGTACAACAAAGAGGTTGCAGGTGACCACAGCTGATACAGGATTCCCTGGTA
GTGCAAAAATAATTTTTCTTACACCATCAATATCCAAAGTTGCAAATGTTGTTGGCAAGCCTGGCTTCAT
AAAAACCCTGCCAAAATGGATCTGAGCATGAAGATCGATGTCCAGCACCTGCTTGAGATAGTCCTTTTCC
CCCATGGATACACCTCCTGACGTGATGATGACATTAGCACGGCTGATACCCTCATTCAAGGCATTGAGTA
AGTCATCTGGGTTGTCTCCTACAATTCCCAAGTTGATTGTTGG
